>Addgene plasmid #228409 | pCCG_nit9fl | addgene full sequence | sequence record 459449 | Addgene NGS Result
TATAGTGTCACCTAAATCGTATGTGTATGATACATAAGGTTATGTATTAATTGTAGCCGCGTTCTAACGA
CAATATGTCCATATGGTGCACTCTCAGTACAATCTGCTCTGATGCCGCATAGTTAAGCCAGCCCCGACAC
CCGCCAACACCCGCTGACGCGCCCTGACGGGCTTGTCTGCTCCCGGCATCCGCTTACAGACAAGCTGTGA
CCGTCTCCGGGAGCTGCATGTGTCAGAGGTTTTCACCGTCATCACCGAAACGCGCGAGACGAAAGGGCCT
CGTGATACGCCTATTTTTATAGGTTAATGTCATGATAATAATGGTTTCTTAGACGTCAGGTGGCACTTTT
CGGGGAAATGTGCGCGGAACCCCTATTTGTTTATTTTTCTAAATACATTCAAATATGTATCCGCTCATGA
GACAATAACCCTGATAAATGCTTCAATAATATTGAAAAAGGAAGAGTATGAGTATTCAACATTTCCGTGT
CGCCCTTATTCCCTTTTTTGCGGCATTTTGCCTTCCTGTTTTTGCTCACCCAGAAACGCTGGTGAAAGTA
AAAGATGCTGAAGATCAGTTGGGTGCACGAGTGGGTTACATCGAACTGGATCTCAACAGCGGTAAGATCC
TTGAGAGTTTTCGCCCCGAAGAACGTTTTCCAATGATGAGCACTTTTAAAGTTCTGCTATGTGGCGCGGT
ATTATCCCGTATTGACGCCGGGCAAGAGCAACTCGGTCGCCGCATACACTATTCTCAGAATGACTTGGTT
GAGTACTCACCAGTCACAGAAAAGCATCTTACGGATGGCATGACAGTAAGAGAATTATGCAGTGCTGCCA
TAACCATGAGTGATAACACTGCGGCCAACTTACTTCTGACAACGATCGGAGGACCGAAGGAGCTAACCGC
TTTTTTGCACAACATGGGGGATCATGTAACTCGCCTTGATCGTTGGGAACCGGAGCTGAATGAAGCCATA
CCAAACGACGAGCGTGACACCACGATGCCTGTAGCAATGGCAACAACGTTGCGCAAACTATTAACTGGCG
AACTACTTACTCTAGCTTCCCGGCAACAATTAATAGACTGGATGGAGGCGGATAAAGTTGCAGGACCACT
TCTGCGCTCGGCCCTTCCGGCTGGCTGGTTTATTGCTGATAAATCTGGAGCCGGTGAGCGTGGGTCTCGC
GGTATCATTGCAGCACTGGGGCCAGATGGTAAGCCCTCCCGTATCGTAGTTATCTACACGACGGGGAGTC
AGGCAACTATGGATGAACGAAATAGACAGATCGCTGAGATAGGTGCCTCACTGATTAAGCATTGGTAACT
GTCAGACCAAGTTTACTCATATATACTTTAGATTGATTTAAAACTTCATTTTTAATTTAAAAGGATCTAG
GTGAAGATCCTTTTTGATAATCTCATGACCAAAATCCCTTAACGTGAGTTTTCGTTCCACTGAGCGTCAG
ACCCCGTAGAAAAGATCAAAGGATCTTCTTGAGATCCTTTTTTTCTGCGCGTAATCTGCTGCTTGCAAAC
AAAAAAACCACCGCTACCAGCGGTGGTTTGTTTGCCGGATCAAGAGCTACCAACTCTTTTTCCGAAGGTA
ACTGGCTTCAGCAGAGCGCAGATACCAAATACTGTTCTTCTAGTGTAGCCGTAGTTAGGCCACCACTTCA
AGAACTCTGTAGCACCGCCTACATACCTCGCTCTGCTAATCCTGTTACCAGTGGCTGCTGCCAGTGGCGA
TAAGTCGTGTCTTACCGGGTTGGACTCAAGACGATAGTTACCGGATAAGGCGCAGCGGTCGGGCTGAACG
GGGGGTTCGTGCACACAGCCCAGCTTGGAGCGAACGACCTACACCGAACTGAGATACCTACAGCGTGAGC
TATGAGAAAGCGCCACGCTTCCCGAAGGGAGAAAGGCGGACAGGTATCCGGTAAGCGGCAGGGTCGGAAC
AGGAGAGCGCACGAGGGAGCTTCCAGGGGGAAACGCCTGGTATCTTTATAGTCCTGTCGGGTTTCGCCAC
CTCTGACTTGAGCGTCGATTTTTGTGATGCTCGTCAGGGGGGCGGAGCCTATGGAAAAACGCCAGCAACG
CGGCCTTTTTACGGTTCCTGGCCTTTTGCTGGCCTTTTGCTCACATGTTCTTTCCTGCGTTATCCCCTGA
TTCTGTGGATAACCGTATTACCGCCTTTGAGTGAGCTGATACCGCTCGCCGCAGCCGAACGACCGAGCGC
AGCGAGTCAGTGAGCGAGGAAGCGGAAGAGCGCCCAATACGCAAACCGCCTCTCCCCGCGCGTTGGCCGA
TTCATTAATGCAGGTTAACCTGGCTTATCGAAATTAATACGACTCACTATAGGGAGACCGGCAGATCCAA
TGCGGATGGATTCGCTCACTCGGTGCCGCGGCGGTGCGAAGTTCCTGCCGTGGATTGGGGGATTGCACAG
ACGGTGGAGTGCTTGCTACAGCTAGGTACCCAGTTGCACACCAAACGGTGCCCCTGTGCCCCTGCGTCTA
GGTGTGTCCTGTGAGCAACTGCGCCCGCGCGCGGCACCGGGAAGCTGCGGGAACCTCAATGGATGATTGG
CGCCAGATCCCCGGCATCACCTCAGCACATGGGCAGCCCGAGAAGGAATCGAGGGTAGAAGATATTCCAG
GGTTTCCGCTAGCACAACTTCCAAGCGCCTCTACCGCTACTCCACACACCCACGCTGAATGGCACAACCA
CTGAGGCCTAGCGGTCCCAGCTCCCCGTAACCACGCAGCCCCAGCGACCGAGGTCATCATGACACTATGA
CGACAATCTGGCGGGAGACTTGGGAAAATCGATGACGGGCACCTACCTTGGGAACAATAGAGCAAGTCCA
GTCAACGCCCTAGGGAAGGGGGAAAAAAAAAAAAGAGCCCATTCTCACAAGGAGCAACACTGTGCTGCTA
TCATAGTACACTACAAGCAAAGTCGGGATGTTGCTAGAATCCGTCGGCTACGTCGGTAGATACCTCCCAT
AGGCAGTAAGTCTAGGTATCCAATTTATAGTTCCGCGTATTTCTTCGTCGAACGGGGCACAGCAAAGCCT
AACAGCCGCAGTGCCTCGCAACCAACACCAAGCAGTAATCTCATCCATCCATACAGATCCTCCCACAATA
TCTTTACATGCGCACTTGCGCTGTGTTAGCAGTTTAGGTTCCACTACCAAGGCTGACACGAGCAGCACTG
ACAGCAAACTGCTGCTTGGGGCCAAGAAATTGGCAGTTTGCTGAGCACCTACATATCAGTACACATCAAC
CCTGGTTTAATTGTTAGCCTGGTACTGTTAACCGTCATGAACGAGGACGTGGAGGAAGAACCACGCTAAC
AATTGAACCAGGGTTGATGTATACCTCTCTTACCATATTTGCTTGCTTCCACGTCCCTATCCTCAAGCGA
TTTTGTTCTTGACTTTTTGTATTTCAACGCAAAGGCCATTCAGGTTTCTCATGTTCAACCCTTTGGATGG
CGATGCCGTTCGTCCCAGGACCTCGTGACCTTTGAAAGACGAGAAATATATCCCAAAGCAACTTCTGCTT
ATGGACAAGCAACTGCATGGCGGCCCACAACTCATATCTCGCGTAATCATCCAAACGCTAGGCCCGAGTA
CTCTACTGTTCTCGAGACACCTACCATAATATGTACCCAATCAGACATGACAACAGTCAACCAAACATAC
CCTGATCCGGCCAAACCCTGACATCCCTAGATGATGGTTAGGCACACAAATGGAAAACGGGACTCGTTGG
TTAGGTGGGAACGCTTGTATTGCAGCCAGCCAACCGACTCTCCTCGTCCCTCTCGAGTCCCGTTATTGCC
GTTTGACCCAGCCGCCCAGCCGCCAAACAGCTGAGGGAGCCAATGGTCTAATACACCGTCCAACGGCCCC
AGTGATGTTTCAAACTTGATTGACAGCGAACGAAACCCCTGAAACCCGTTATAGATATGTATAGATTTGA
CGGGGTAGCTTGGCCCTAATACGACTCACTATAGGGCGAATTGGAGCTCCACCGCGGTGGCGGCCGCTAG
AAGGAGCAGTCCATCTGCGTGAATCACGAGAGAATCAGCTACTTTGAATCGATGGATGCAGCTACCAGAA
GTCACTCAGTTCGTTCAAAGCCACATCACTGGGCACTTCCATTGGGACAGGCATTGATCGGACGAGACCG
ACTTCTGGCCGCTTTCAACAGCCACATTATATCCATGTCACGGCTACGCGCGGCCTTCGGTAACAGAAAA
GCACACAGACAGCGATTGTGACATGGATTCGGGCAAAGCATTGGTGGTCGCACCAGGTCATCCTGAGTGT
GCAGTGGCTGCTATTCAGATTTCATCTAACTGCGGGAGAGGGGTTCAAAGGGGCGTGACGTCACAGACAA
CGGGTGAAGGACGAAGATTGCCTCACTTCTTTGCTAGCAATTTGCCTGCAAAGAAGGCGCACATGTCAAG
CAAACAACTGGGAAACCACTATTGAATACCCACAATGCAAAGCTCGGAAGGTACGTCTTGATTGCAGTGT
GTCGAGTGTCAAAAAAGAAGCAAGTGTTCATGCAAGCCAAAATTGGCACCTCCTCCACTTCTCCGAGTGC
CCCACCCGAACCTCCAGGCGAGATGGCCGGAACATACCATCCGCGTTGGGATTATGACGTATCTCCTTCT
TCTTCACATGATTCCATCCCGTTGTTGCTTGTTTGCGAGCTGTGACGGGAGATCGTAGATGCCACTTAGG
GCCAGGCAGGCAGTGCAGGCAGCCAGGAACACAAGCTTCCAACTTGGTCATCTCGATTGCCGATTAAGGG
AACCAAATGCCTATATAAGACTGTCCTCCCACCTCCCCAATACCATTCTTTTCTTCTTCCATCATCAGCC
AACAAAGCAATCACATCTTCACTACTTCAAATCAACACAACACTCAAACCACTTTCACAACCCCTCACAT
CAACCAAATCTAGAACTAGTGGATCCCCGGGTTAATTAACATGTCCTCAAGTACTACTCCAGCAGCGCTC
AAAGCAGCCATCCTTATCGTTTCAACGACAGCAGCTCAAGACCCCGCAACGGACTCGGCCGACGTCACTC
TCCGCCAGGTCTTCGATGAACAACAAGCCCAATGGGAGGTCCATGAATCCAAAATCGTTCCCGACGATGT
CGTGCAAATCCAGAAGCAAATCATCCACTGGACAAACCAAGCCACCGCCGCAAGTGGCGACAACAACAAC
AACAACAACACCAACACCATCAACCTCATCGTAACCACAGGCGGCACCGGCTTCGCCGTGTCCGACCAAA
CCACCGAAGCCGTCTCGGCTCTCCTACACAAGAATGCTCCTGGCCTGGTCCACGGCATGCTGGCGGCTTC
GCTGCAAGTGACCCCCTTTGCCATGATGTCACGACCTGTGGCTGGCGTCAGGAACGGCACCGTTATCGTT
GCGCTGCCTGGGTCCCCCAAGGGCGCGAAGGAGAATCTGCAAGCAGTGATCAAAATGCTGCCCCACGCTT
GCATGCAGGCTGCTGGTGCTAACTCTAGAGCTTTACATAAGGGGGGAGTGAAGAAATTGGAGCAGGAGGC
GGGAGTAGAAGGAGGTGGTGGACGTGGACATGGTCACGGACATGGACACGGACATGGACACAAGCATCAC
GACCATGGCGAGCACCGAGGAGGAGGAGGGGGAGGCTGTGGCGCCCATGGGCATGGCCATAACCACGGTC
ACGGCCCAGGCCACGGCCACGCCGGTCTAGTCCGACACACCATCCCCTCTGAAAACCCCAAGTCCAACGA
TCCCAGCTTAGGTCCCAGCCGCCGCCACCGCGAGTCTCCTTACCCGATGCTCTCTGTCTCCGAAGCGCTC
TCCCAAATAGCGCAACACACGCCGATGCCGCAAATCGTCACCTCCAAAGTCGATAGCTCGCTCATCGGCG
CCGTTCTGGCGCAGGACGTTTCGGCGCGCGAAAATGTGCCCGCTTTTCGCGCTAGCATCGTCGACGGCTA
CGCCGTAGTCGTGCCCCAAGACGGGAACATGCGCGGCGTGTTCCCCGTCGTGTCGGTTTCGCATGCCGCT
CCTGGAGATGGGGAAAAAATGCCGACGCTCAAAGAGGGCGAGATTGCCCGGATCACCACGGGTGCACCCC
TGCCTCCGGGTGCGACATCGGTTATTATGGTGGAGGATACGGTGTTGGTGTCGACGACGTCATCCAAGAC
GGAGGATGCGGAGGATGGAAAGGGAGTGGAGGAGGAGAAGGAGGTGGAGATTTTAGCAGCTGATAAAGTT
CGCGAAGGCGAAAATGTTAGGGAGGTGGGAAGTGATATCAAGCAGGGGCAACTGATTCTAGGCAAGGGAG
ATCAGGTGTCTGCTGTGGGGGGTGAGATTGGTCTGTTGGCCGCCGTGGGTGTGGGTGAGGTGCAGGTGTA
CCGACGTCCTGTTGTTGGCGTTCTATCTACGGGTGATGAGATTGTGGACCATGATCGCCCGGGAGACTTG
CGGCTGGGCGAGGTGCGCGATACGAACCGGCCAACTCTCATTTCGGCGGCGAGAGATTGGGGGTATGAGG
TGATTGATCTTGGAGTGGCGCGGGACAAGGCCGGGACTTTGGAGGAGACGCTGCGGCAGGCATTGAGGCA
GGTTGACGTGGTGATCACGACCGGCGGAGTGTCCATGGGTGAGCTGGATCTCCTCAAGCCGACGATAGAG
CGTTCGCTGGGCGGAACAATTCGCTTTGGTCGGGTGGCAATGAAGCCCGGCAAGCCTACCACGTTTGCTA
CCGTTCCGGTAAAGGATAACGACGGAGAGAGAGTTTCCAAGGTAATCTTCTCGCTACCAGGTAACCCGGC
ATCGGCTTTGGTTACGTTTCACTTGTTTGTACTGCCGTCTCTGCACCAAATGTCGGGCGTCTCACCACCT
GGCTTGCCAAAGGTGCCTGTGACACTGGGCCATGATTTCTCCCTCGATAGATCTAGACCCGAGTACCACC
GGGCCATTGTCTCCGTTAGCAGGGACGGAGTGCTCACCGCGGTCAGCACAGGAGGACAGAGAAGCTCGCG
GGTAGGAAGTATGAAGGGGGCCAACGCGCTTCTCTGCATGCCTTGCGGACCAGAGCCGTTGCGCAAGGGT
GCCAAGGTGGAAGCGTTGCTTATGGGCGGTTTACGCAGCGATGTGATTTAAGAATTCGATATCAAGCTTA
TCGATACCGTCGACCTCGAGGGGGGGCCCGGTACCAGCTTTTGTTCCCTTTAGTGAGGGTTAATAGGGCG
TGCACGGCTATGGGGTCTGAATGCTAAAAGACACCATTTCCCACACTCCCTCTGATTTTTTTTATGGTTT
TTTTTTATCTTCATTTTTCGCCGTCTTTTATTCGGTTGTTTGGGAGGTTCACATGCAACGTGCAAGACTG
CAAGTATATTGAGATGGGCGCTTCATGCAATGCAGCATCACTGCAGCGACATTGTGACATCCACGTTTCG
ATCGTCTGTGCTTCCCCGTTCATGTACGCATGATCTGAAAAAAAAAAAAAAAAAAAAAAAGTTGATGTAA
TAATGAAAATAAACACCCAGGGACGAGCACCCCTTCTGGAATAGGGAGAAAAACTAAAGGGACGTTTGGG
TCTCTACACTTACCAACAGATTCATGTACTGATCTTCAGCCTGTACAGAACAGTACAATGTCCAAAACTC
GTTATCATTACTCTATGTGCCCAAAATGACCCAGATATACATCAACCCACTACATCCTTTTGTTCTTGTT
TTTTTTTTTTTTTTTTGCTACTTCGAAAAGAATTTCCGTTTAGTTGCTCTTGCTCATGTGCTCAAGACGG
ATGCTGACCGCCCTTCTGTGAGCCTCGAGCTCCTCAACCTTAGCCAACTGCATGACAGCCTGGCCGACGT
TTTTGAGACCCTCGGCAGTCAAGTTGGAGCTGGTAATGTGCTTGACGAACGAGGCGAGATTGACGCCAGA
GTACTGCTTGGCAAAGCCATAGGTAGCTATGTGTCTTGACGTTAGCAGAAGAATCTGTGAAGCGGGGCTA
TTTATGATATGTAACTTACGCAGCGAGTGGTTAACACCAGCAGAGTAATCGCCAACGGACTCAGGAGTCC
AGGCGCCAATGAAGACACTACCGGCGTTCATGACAAGATCGACAGCCTTCTCGGCCTCCTTGATCTGGAG
GATCAAGTGCTCAGGAGCGTACTTGTTGCTGAGCTCCATGGCCTCCTCGACGGTCTTGACCTGCACGGTG
ATCGAGTGGGCGATGGAGCCACGGACAATCTGGACGCGAGGAAGCTCCGTAGCCTGACGGTGAACCTCGT
CCTCAATAGCCTGAAGATGCTCCTCGTCGAGGTCAATAGCGATCAGGATGACCTGACTGTCAACGCCGTG
CTCAGCCTGGGACAGGAGATCCGAGGCAACGAACGCGGGGTTGGCGTCCTTGTCAGCGATGACCAGCACC
TCGGACGGGCCAGCGGGCATGTCAATACCAACGGCAGCGTTGGTGTCGTTGCTGACGAACATCTTGGCAG
CAGTGACGAACTGGTTACCGGGGCCGAGAATCTTGTCGACCTTGGTGATGCTCTCGGTGCCGTAGGCCAT
GGCAGCTACGGCCTGGGCACCGCCGGCAAGCACGATGGACTCGGCGCCAACCTTGTGAGCGACGTAGACA
ATCTCGGGAGTGATGGTTCCGTCGGCGCGGGGAGGAGAGGCGAACACAATCTTGTTGCAGCCGGCGACCA
TGGCGGGAACACCCAGCATAAGGGCAGTGCTGGGGAGAACGGCGGTACCGCCGGGGATGTAGCAGCCGAC
GGCCTCGATGGGACGAGAGAAACGGCTGCAGACAACACCGGGCATGGTCTCGACCTGGAGGGGCTTCTCC
TCCTTCTGGGCGGCGTGGAACTTGCGGATGTTCTCGAAGGACACGTCGATGGCAGCAATGGTCTCCTCAG
GGAGCTGCATAAGCTCCTTGGGGAAGGGCGCCTTCAGGACGGGGCTAGTAAGAGAGGTAGCCTTCTCGAA
CTTGTGAGTGTACGACAGAACAGCCTTGTCGCCGTTCTTGCGGACGTCCTCGATGATGGGGACAATGATC
TTGTAGATGGCATCGGACGACTTTTGCGCAGGACGCTTGAGAGCAGCATCGAGCTCCTCGGTAGAGACCT
TGGAGGCGTCGAAACGTCTCATGGTGATCTTCTCAGGGGTGGTCTCCTGGGCGGCCTCCTTGGTGACAGG
GGCCGAAGTGGCAGCGAGAGCGGACGCCGCAGGCTTGATGCCCTCCTTCTCAGCCCACTTACCCTTAGCA
TCTCCAGTCCTGCGCTTGACCTTCCAGCTCTTGGCGTCAAGGCTCCTTTCGATATCGGCAAGAGTAACGC
CGGCAGCAACGGCCCTGGTAAGAGCAAAGTAGAAGAGATCGGCAGCCTCAAAGGCGATTTCCTGGGGGGT
CTGAGCGGTGCAGAGCTCCTCAGCCTCCTCCATGATCTTGGCCCGGACTAGCTTCTCATCGGAGAAGAGA
CGGGCAGTGTAGGAGCCCTCGGGGGCAGACTGTTTCCTCGAAATCAAAGTCTGCTCGAGCTTGGGAAGGC
CTTTGAGCTGACCAAAGCAGCCGGACTGATCGAGGTGGCAGAAACGACCCTTCTGCTTCACGACAAACTT
GAGAGCATCGTTATCGCAGTCAAGCGAGATGCGGACGAGCTCCTGAGTGTCTCCGGAAGTAGCACCCTTG
TACCAGAGACCGCGCTTCCGGCTCTGATAGACACCAGTCTGTGTCCTGAGGGCCTCGTTCACACTCTCGG
CACTGCTGTAGACCAGACCCAGAGCAGTGTCGTGCTCATCAACGACAACGGTGGGGAGAAGACCATCGGG
ACGGTCAGACTTCCAGACGCTCGAGAGGATGGTGGAGATGGCAAGCTTCAGCTGCTCGAGTTC
Features (pLannotate 1.2.2; 14 found; start..end, strand, type, name):
     80..131     -  misc_feature   bom (fragment): basis of mobility region from pBR322
    233..268     -  CDS            rop (fragment): Rop protein, which maintains plasmids at low copy number; rop
    363..467     +  promoter       AmpR promoter: bla
    468..1328    +  CDS            AmpR: β-lactamase; bla; confers resistance to ampicillin, carbenicillin, and related antibiotics
   1499..2087    +  rep_origin     ori: high-copy-number ColE1/pMB1/pBR322/pUC origin of replication
   2270..2323    +  CDS            lacI (fragment): lac repressor; lacI; The lac repressor binds to the lac operator to inhibit transcription in E. coli. This inhibition can be relieved by adding lactose or isopropyl-β-D-thiogalactopyranoside (IPTG).
   2345..2363    +  promoter       T7 promoter: promoter for bacteriophage T7 RNA polymerase
   4007..4025    +  promoter       T7 promoter: promoter for bacteriophage T7 RNA polymerase
   4034..4058    +  misc_feature   MCS (fragment): pBluescript multiple cloning site
   4979..4998    +  misc_feature   MCS (fragment): pBluescript multiple cloning site
   7192..7245    +  misc_feature   MCS (fragment): pBluescript multiple cloning site
   7257..7274    -  promoter       T3 promoter (fragment): promoter for bacteriophage T3 RNA polymerase
   7819..9882    -  CDS            HIS4 (fragment): HIS2_YEAST - Experimental evidence at protein level: Swiss-Prot protein existence level 1. From Saccharomyces cerevisiae (strain ATCC 204508 / S288c) (Baker's yeast).
   9932..17      -  promoter       SP6 promoter (across the origin): promoter for bacteriophage SP6 RNA polymerase
