[The description below was written by a language model from this plasmid's Addgene catalogue record and pLannotate feature annotations shown in this document.]
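Description:
pCCG_nit9fl is a Neurospora crassa protein expression plasmid of about 9.9 kb, built on the pMF272 backbone and designed to place a NIT-9 expression cassette at the his-3 locus of the fungal genome. In E. coli it behaves as an ordinary high-copy shuttle plasmid. It carries a ColE1/pUC-type origin of replication and the bla gene with its native promoter for ampicillin selection. Short remnants of bom, rop and lacI are also annotated, and these appear to be leftovers of earlier cloning vectors rather than functional parts. No fungal replication origin is annotated, which fits a construct meant to act by chromosomal integration rather than autonomous maintenance.

The insert is NIT-9 from Neurospora crassa, introduced by Gibson assembly. The "fl" in the name may indicate a full-length version, but the record does not say so. The automated feature table does not recognise the insert. It presumably lies in the unannotated stretches between the pBluescript-derived multiple cloning site fragments, which are flanked by T7 and T3 phage promoter sequences. The fungal promoter driving NIT-9 is likewise not annotated or stated. The "pCCG" prefix hints at a ccg-type Neurospora promoter, but this cannot be confirmed from the record, and no tags or reporters are listed. A roughly 2 kb region scored as a fragment of yeast HIS4 by protein homology most likely corresponds to the Neurospora his-3 targeting sequence. This sequence would supply the homology for recombination at the his-3 locus and hence targeted, single-site integration. The stated use is expression of NIT-9 in N. crassa from this defined genomic position.
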