Addgene plasmid #228409: pCCG_nit9fl
Purpose: Expression of NIT-9 in N. crassa at the his-3 locus
Depositing lab: Robert Haensch. Depositing organization: Technische Universitaet Braunschweig.
Backbone
  Vector backbone: PMF272
  Vector type: Protein expression in N. crassa
Growth in bacteria
  Bacterial resistance: Ampicillin, 100 μg/mL
  Growth temperature: 37°C
  Growth strain: DH5alpha
  Copy number: High Copy
Gene/Insert
  Gene/Insert name: NIT-9
  Species: Neurospora crassa
  Cloning method: Gibson Cloning
  Sequencing primers: 5′ n/a
Terms and licenses: Academic/Nonprofit Terms; Industry Terms: Not Available to Industry
How to cite: pCCG_nit9fl was a gift from Robert Haensch (Addgene plasmid # 228409 ; http://n2t.net/addgene:228409 ; RRID:Addgene_228409)
